>Addgene plasmid #174630 | pB80-KIF1A(1-365)-VVD52C-GFP-SSPB(micro) | addgene full sequence | sequence record 346973 | Addgene Partial NGS Result
AGTCGCTGCGCGCTGCCTTCGCCCCGTGCCCCGCTCCGCCGCCGCCTCGCGCCGCCCGCCCCGGCTCTGA
CTGACCGCGTTACTCCCACAGGTGAGCGGGCGGGACGGCCCTTCTCCTCCGGGCTGTAATTAGCGCTTGG
TTTAATGACGGCTCGTTTCTTTTCTGTGGCTGCGTGAAAGCCTTAAAGGGCTCCGGGAGGGCCCTTTGTG
CGGGGGGGAGCGGCTCGGGGGGTGCGTGCGTGTGTGTGTGCGTGGGGAGCGCCGCGTGCGGCTCCGCGCT
GCCCGGCGGCTGTGAGCGCTGCGGGCGCGGCGCGGGGCTTTGTGCGCTCCGCAGTGTGCGCGAGGGGAGC
GCGGCCGGGGGCGGTGCCCCGCGGTGCGGGGGGGGCTGCGAGGGGAACAAAGGCTGCGTGCGGGGTGTGT
GCGTGGGGGGGTGAGCAGGGGGTGTGGGCGCGGCGGTCGGGCTGTAACCCCCCCCTGCACCCCCCTCCCC
GAGTTGCTGAGCACGGCCCGGCTTCGGGTGCGGGGCTCCGTGCGGGGCGTGGCGCGGGGCTCGCCGTGCC
GGGCGGGGGGTGGCGGCAGGTGGGGGTGCCGGGCGGGGCGGGGCCGCCTCGGGCCGGGGAGGGCTCGGGG
GAGGGGCGCGGCGGCCCCCGGAGCGCCGGCGGCTGTCGAGGCGCGGCGAGCCGCAGCCATTGCCTTTTAT
GGTAATCGTGCGAGAGGGCGCAGGGACTTCCTTTGTCCCAAATCTGTGCGGAGCCGAAATCTGGGAGGCG
CCGCCGCACCCCCTCTAGCGGGCGCGGGGCGAAGCGGTGCGGCGCCGGCAGGAAGGAAATGGGCGGGGAG
GGCCTTCGTGCGTCGCCGCGCCGCCGTCCCCTTCTCCATCTCCAGCCTCGGGGCTGTCCGCAGGGGGACG
GCTGCCTTCGGGGGGGACGGGGCAGGGCGGGGTTCGGCTTCTGGCGTGTGACCGGCGGGGTTTATATCTT
CCCTTCTCTGTTCCTCCGCAGCCCCCAAGCTAGGCAATTGGGCGCGCCACCATGGCCGGGGCTTCGGTGA
AGGTGGCGGTGCGTGTCCGCCCCTTCAACTCCCGGGAAATGAGCCGAGACTCCAAGTGCATCATTCAGAT
GTCTGGAAGCACCACCACTATTGTCAACCCCAAACAGCCCAAGGAGACACCCAAGAGCTTCAGCTTTGAT
TACTCCTACTGGTCACATACCTCGCCGGAGGACATCAACTATGCCTCTCAGAAGCAGGTCTACAGGGACA
TTGGGGAAGAGATGCTACAGCATGCCTTTGAGGGCTACAATGTGTGCATCTTTGCCTATGGGCAGACGGG
GGCCGGCAAGTCCTACACCATGATGGGGAAACAGGAGAAGGACCAGCAAGGCATCATTCCACAGCTCTGC
GAAGACCTCTTCTCTCGAATCAACGACACCACCAACGACAACATGTCCTACTCTGTGGAGGTCAGCTACA
TGGAGATTTACTGTGAGCGAGTCCGTGACCTCCTGAACCCCAAGAACAAAGGCAACCTGCGTGTGAGGGA
GCACCCTCTGCTGGGGCCTTATGTGGAGGACCTCTCCAAGCTGGCTGTAACCTCCTACAATGACATCCAG
GACCTCATGGACTCAGGGAACAAGGCCAGGACTGTGGCGGCCACAAACATGAATGAGACCAGCAGCCGTT
CTCACGCAGTCTTCAACATCATCTTTACCCAGAAGCGCCATGATGCAGAGACCAACATCACCACAGAGAA
AGTGAGCAAAATCAGCCTGGTGGACCTGGCAGGCAGTGAACGAGCCGACTCCACAGGAGCCAAGGGCACG
CGACTCAAGGAGGGGGCCAACATCAACAAGTCTTTGACCACCCTGGGAAAGGTCATCTCTGCTCTGGCTG
AAATGGACTCTGGACCCAACAAGAACAAGAAAAAGAAGAAGACAGATTTCATCCCTTACCGAGACTCCGT
ATTGACATGGCTTCTCCGGGAAAACCTCGGTGGCAACTCAAGGACAGCCATGGTGGCAGCCCTGAGCCCT
GCGGACATCAACTATGATGAGACCCTCAGCACACTGAGATATGCAGATCGGGCCAAACAAATCCGCTGCA
ATGCCATCATCAATGAAGACCCCAACTCTAGAGGTGGCGGGGGCAGTGGGGGATCCCATACTCTTTATGC
CCCCGGTGGATATGACATTATGGGATATCTGTGCCAGATCATGAACCGGCCAAACCCGCAGGTGGAACTG
GGCCCCGTGGATACATCCTGCGCCTTGATTCTTTGTGACCTGAAACAGAAAGACACCCCGATAGTTTACG
CGAGTGAAGCCTTCCTCTACATGACAGGTTACAGCAACGCAGAGGTGCTGGGCCGGAATTGCCGGTTTCT
GCAAAGCCCTGACGGCATGGTGAAGCCCAAGAGCACCCGGAAGTACGTGGATAGTAACACAATCAATACT
ATGCGCAAGGCAATCGACAGGAATGCCGAGGTGCAGGTTGAAGTAGTCAATTTTAAAAAGAATGGACAGC
GATTTGTTAATTTCCTGACTATGATACCTGTTAGGGACGAAACAGGCGAGTATCGATACTCTATGGGATT
CCAGTGCGAAGTCGACGGGAGCGGGGGTGGGAGTAAGCTTGTGAGCAAGGGCGAGGAGCTGTTCACCGGG
GTGGTGCCCATCCTGGTCGAGCTGGACGGCGACGTAAACGGCCACAAGTTCAGCGTGTCCGGCGAGGGCG
AGGGCGATGCCACCTACGGCAAGCTGACCCTGAAGTTCATCTGCACCACCGGCAAGCTGCCCGTGCCCTG
GCCCACCCTCGTGACCACCCTGACCTACGGCGTGCAGTGCTTCAGCCGCTACCCCGACCACATGAAGCAG
CACGACTTCTTCAAGTCCGCCATGCCCGAAGGCTACGTCCAGGAGCGCACCATCTTCTTCAAGGACGACG
GCAACTACAAGACCCGCGCCGAGGTGAAGTTCGAGGGCGACACCCTGGTGAACCGCATTGAGCTGAAGGG
CATCGACTTCAAGGAGGACGGCAACATCCTGGGGCACAAGCTGGAGTACAACTACAACAGCCACAACGTC
TATATCATGGCCGACAAGCAGAAGAACGGCATCAAGGTGAACTTCAAGATCCGCCACAACATCGAGGACG
GCAGCGTGCAGCTCGCCGACCACTACCAGCAGAACACCCCCATCGGCGACGGCCCCGTGCTGCTGCCCGA
CAACCACTACCTGAGCACCCAGTCCGCCCTGAGCAAAGACCCCAACGAGAAGCGCGATCACATGGTCCTG
CTGGAGTTCGTGACCGCCGCCGGGATCACTCTCGGCATGGACGAGCTGTACAAGGCTAGCGGAGGCGGTG
GCTCAGGCGGAGGAGGGTCAGGAGGGGGAGGCAGTGGCGGGGGCGGCTCTGGAGGAGGGGGTTCTGGTGG
TGGTAGCTACGTAGATCTGAGCGGCCTGACCCTGCAGGAATTCAGCTCCCCGAAACGCCCTAAGCTGCTG
CGTGAATATTACGATTGGCTGGTTGATAACAGCTTTACCCCATATCTGGTGGTGGATGCCACATACCTGG
GCGTGAACGTGCCCGTGGAGTATGTGAAAGACGGTCAGATCGTGCTGAATCTGTCTGCAAGTGCGACCGG
CAACCTGCAACTGACAAATGATTTTATCCAGTTCAACGCCCAGTTTAAGGGCGTGTCTCGTGAACTGTAT
ATCCCGATGGGTGCCGCTCTGGCCATTTACGCTCGCGAGAACGGCGATGGTGTGATGTTCGAACCAGAAG
AAATCTATGACGAGCTGAATATTGGTTAAACCGGTCCTAGATAAGTAATGATCATAATCAGCCATATCAC
ATCTGTAGAGGTTTTACTTGCTTTAAAAAACCTCCCACACCTCCCCCTGAACCTGAAACATAAAATGAAT
GCAATTGTTGTTGTTAACTTGTTTATTGCAGCTTATAATGGTTACAAATAAAGCAATAGCATCACAAATT
TCACAAATAAAGCATTTTTTTCACTGCATTCTAGTTGTGGTTTGTCCAAACTCATCAATGTATCTTATCA
TGTCTGGATCAATTCGTAATCATGTCATAGCTGTTTCCTGTGTGAAATTGTTATCCGCTCACAATTCCAC
ACAACATACGAGCCGGAAGCATAAAGTGTAAAGCCTGGGGTGCCTAATGAGTGAGCTAACTCACATTAAT
TGCGTTGCGCTCACTGCCCGCTTTCCAGTCGGGAAACCTGTCGTGCCAGCTGCATTAATGAATCGGCCAA
CGCGCGGGGAGAGGCGGTTTGCGTATTGGGCGCTCTTCCGCTTCCTCGCTCACTGACTCGCTGCGCTCGG
TCGTTCGGCTGCGGCGAGCGGTATCAGCTCACTCAAAGGCGGTAATACGGTTATCCACAGAATCAGGGGA
TAACGCAGGAAAGAACATGTGAGCAAAAGGCCAGCAAAAGGCCAGGAACCGTAAAAAGGCCGCGTTGCTG
GCGTTTTTCCATAGGCTCCGCCCCCCTGACGAGCATCACAAAAATCGACGCTCAAGTCAGAGGTGGCGAA
ACCCGACAGGACTATAAAGATACCAGGCGTTTCCCCCTGGAAGCTCCCTCGTGCGCTCTCCTGTTCCGAC
CCTGCCGCTTACCGGATACCTGTCCGCCTTTCTCCCTTCGGGAAGCGTGGCGCTTTCTCATAGCTCACGC
TGTAGGTATCTCAGTTCGGTGTAGGTCGTTCGCTCCAAGCTGGGCTGTGTGCACGAACCCCCCGTTCAGC
CCGACCGCTGCGCCTTATCCGGTAACTATCGTCTTGAGTCCAACCCGGTAAGACACGACTTATCGCCACT
GGCAGCAGCCACTGGTAACAGGATTAGCAGAGCGAGGTATGTAGGCGGTGCTACAGAGTTCTTGAAGTGG
TGGCCTAACTACGGCTACACTAGAAGAACAGTATTTGGTATCTGCGCTCTGCTGAAGCCAGTTACCTTCG
GAAAAAGAGTTGGTAGCTCTTGATCCGGCAAACAAACCACCGCTGGTAGCGGTGGTTTTTTTGTTTGCAA
GCAGCAGATTACGCGCAGAAAAAAAGGATCTCAAGAAGATCCTTTGATCTTTTCTACGGGGTCTGACGCT
CAGTGGAACGAAAACTCACGTTAAGGGATTTTGGTCATGAGATTATCAAAAAGGATCTTCACCTAGATCC
TTTTAAATTAAAAATGAAGTTTTAAATCAATCTAAAGTATATATGAGTAAACTTGGTCTGACAGTTACCA
ATGCTTAATCAGTGAGGCACCTATCTCAGCGATCTGTCTATTTCGTTCATCCATAGTTGCCTGACTCCCC
GTCGTGTAGATAACTACGATACGGGAGGGCTTACCATCTGGCCCCAGTGCTGCAATGATACCGCGAGACC
CACGCTCACCGGCTCCAGATTTATCAGCAATAAACCAGCCAGCCGGAAGGGCCGAGCGCAGAAGTGGTCC
TGCAACTTTATCCGCCTCCATCCAGTCTATTAATTGTTGCCGGGAAGCTAGAGTAAGTAGTTCGCCAGTT
AATAGTTTGCGCAACGTTGTTGCCATTGCTACAGGCATCGTGGTGTCACGCTCGTCGTTTGGTATGGCTT
CATTCAGCTCCGGTTCCCAACGATCAAGGCGAGTTACATGATCCCCCATGTTGTGCAAAAAAGCGGTTAG
CTCCTTCGGTCCTCCGATCGTTGTCAGAAGTAAGTTGGCCGCAGTGTTATCACTCATGGTTATGGCAGCA
CTGCATAATTCTCTTACTGTCATGCCATCCGTAAGATGCTTTTCTGTGACTGGTGAGTACTCAACCAAGT
CATTCTGAGAATAGTGTATGCGGCGACCGAGTTGCTCTTGCCCGGCGTCAATACGGGATAATACCGCGCC
ACATAGCAGAACTTTAAAAGTGCTCATCATTGGAAAACGTTCTTCGGGGCGAAAACTCTCAAGGATCTTA
CCGCTGTTGAGATCCAGTTCGATGTAACCCACTCGTGCACCCAACTGATCTTCAGCATCTTTTACTTTCA
CCAGCGTTTCTGGGTGAGCAAAAACAGGAAGGCAAAATGCCGCAAAAAAGGGAATAAGGGCGACACGGAA
ATGTTGAATACTCATACTCTTCCTTTTTCAATATTATTGAAGCATTTATCAGGGTTATTGTCTCATGAGC
GGATACATATTTGAATGTATTTAGAAAAATAAACAAATAGGGGTTCCGCGCACATTTCCCCGAAAAGTGC
CACCTGACGTCTAAGAAACCATTATTATCATGACATTAACCTATAAAAATAGGCGTATCACGAGGCCCTT
TCGTCTCGCGCGTTTCGGTGATGACGGTGAAAACCTCTGACACATGCAGCTCCCGGAGACGGTCACAGCT
TGTCTGTAAGCGGATGCCGGGAGCAGACAAGCCCGTCAGGGCGCGTCAGCGGGTGTTGGCGGGTGTCGGG
GCTGGCTTAACTATGCGGCATCAGAGCAGATTGTACTGAGAGTGCACCATATGCGGTGTGAAATACCGCA
CAGATGCGTAAGGAGAAAATACCGCATCAGGCGCCATTCGCCATTCAGGCTGCGCAACTGTTGGGAAGGG
CGATCGGTGCGGGCCTCTTCGCTATTACGCCAGCTGGCGAAAGGGGGATGTGCTGCAAGGCGATTAAGTT
GGGTAACGCCAGGGTTTTCCCAGTCACGACGTTGTAAAACGACGGCCAGTGCCAAGTTGGGATCTTTGCA
TTGGCCCACGGCTCTCAGGATGGGGATGCTCCCCTTCAGCACCCGGTTCCCCTTGGAAACTGATGGTCCT
GGCTCTGTGGCATGGCAGTGGCACTGTGAGGAGCCCCCTACCAGCAGCACACAGTGGGGTTGGCACTGCC
ACGCTCCGGATGCCGCGCTCTGATCCAACCCCATAATCAAGGGAACCCGAATTGCCCCATCATTGCCCCC
ACCACCCCCATCCTGCCGGGCCCTCACACCCCACGCTGCCTTCTGGTGACATTCCCCAGCCCAAACCCAC
GGCTTCATGGCTACCGCGGGGCATTTCCCATTGCCGCCCCATTATCAGCTCTGCACACCTCCCGCTGTAC
CCATGCCTCGTGGCTGCCCTTCTTTGACGTATAATCTTCTAATTAATACCCGGCCTTGTCAAAGTGGAGC
ACAAACGTTAATTAATTCCCCAGCAGGCAGGTAATTAACAGTGTGACTCCCTTTTTGCTGCGAGTGGGGC
TGATACAGAGAGATGTGGCACTATGGAGCCCACGGGGTCCTGGCACTGGGTGCCCACGGAGGTCCCCATG
TGCTGCAGTGTCACCGCCTCCGAGGAGACAGTATTGTCCCTGCGGTGTCCCTGCAGCTCAGCTCTGTCCA
CAGGGCCACCTCCAGTTTGGAGGGGACACAATGCAGCCCCGATGCAACCCATCCTCGCAGCATCCCAGGG
ACAAAGACCCCACTGCAAGACCGCACACAGGGCTGGGTCCCGCTCCCCTAATATCTACAGTGCTTCTTGC
ATGGCCCCTTAATCAATGCAGTTAATCAGCATGCGCTCATGCACCGCTCTGGAGCTGCAAAGCCCCTCGC
AGCGCTGCTCACCAACACCGCGCACCGCCCCGGCCCAGCCTGCAGCACGCGCTGCAAACAGGAAAGAAAC
AAAATATTGCCCAAATGTAGGCAAAGGCATTCGGCTGCCTTGACCTCCGCCGGGCCGGGCCCTGCCTGAC
TCAGCTCCTTACTCAGCGCTCGCTTCCTCCCTCCGGCTGCCACCGCCGCAGCGCACACCCTGACAAAGAG
TGGCCCTTAACGGGCTCTGAGGTGCACCCAGCAGTGCACTCAGCAGTCCAAGGGCCGGCCTGGAGGTTTG
CACCGCTACGTGCTGACATTAGCATTGAACTTGGCCCTGGGTAGTGCTGCAGGCCGGGCGGGGTGGGTGT
AGAGAGTGCAGCGCGCGTTGCACCCGGTGCCCCTTCCCCTCCCTTGCATCCCAGCAGGCTGCACCCCAGC
ACCAGGCCCGTGCATGCATGCTCCTGGTGTTATTGCAGCCTGGTGCATGCATGCGTCTTGATGGTGCAGC
GCTGTGCATGCATCCTCCTTGGTGTGTAGCAGTCTAGTGCATGCATACCCCTCGGTGTTATTGCTGCTCT
GTGCACGCACGCTCATTGTATCACTTCATCCCAGTGCATGCACTCACACTGGAGCGATTGCTGCTCGGTG
CACGCACACTCATTGTATCACTGCAGCTCAGTGGCTGCACGCACACCGGTGTTATTGCTGCTCGGTGCGT
GCATGCACATCAGTGTCGCTGCAGCTCAGTGCATGCACGCTCATTGCCCATCGCTATCCCTGCCTCTCCT
GCTGGCGCTCCCCGGGAGGTGACTTCAAGGGGACCGCAGGACCACCTCGGGGGTGGGGGGAGGGCTGCAC
ACGCGGACCCCGCTCCCCCTCCCCAACAAAGCACTGTGGAATCAAAAAGGGGGGAGGGGGGATGGAGGGG
CGCGTCACACCCCCGCCCCACACCCTCACCTCGAGGTGAGCCCCACGTTCTGCTTCACTCTCCCCATCTC
CCCCCCCTCCCCACCCCCAATTTTGTATTTATTTATTTTTTAATTATTTTGTGCAGCGATGGGGGCGGGG
GGGGGGGGGGCGCGCGCCRGGCGGGGCGGGGSGGGGCGRGGGGSGGGGCGGGGCGAGGCGGAGAGGTGCG
GCGGCAGCCAATCAGAGCGGCGCGCTCCGAAAGTTTCCTTTTATGGCGAGGCGGCGGCGGCGGCGGCCCT
ATAAAAAGCGAAGCGCGCGGCGGGCGGG
Features (pLannotate 1.2.2; 17 found; start..end, strand, type, name):
   1032..2132    +  CDS            Kif1c (fragment): KIF1C_MOUSE - Experimental evidence at protein level: Swiss-Prot protein existence level 1. Motor required for the retrograde transport of Golgi vesicles to the endoplasmic reticulum. Has a microtubule plus end-directed motility (By similarity). From Mus musculus (Mouse).
   2628..3344    +  CDS            EGFP: EGFP is a basic (constitutively fluorescent) green fluorescent protein published in 1996, derived from Aequorea victoria. It is reported to be a rapidly-maturing weak dimer with moderate acid sensitivity.
   3474..3803    +  CDS            sspB (fragment): SSPB_HAEIN - Experimental evidence at protein level: Swiss-Prot protein existence level 1. Also stimulates degradation of the N-terminus of RseA (residues 1-108, alone or in complex with sigma-E) by ClpX-ClpP in a non-ssrA-mediated fashion. From Haemophilus influenzae (strain ATCC 51907 / DSM 11121 / KW20 / Rd).
   3828..3913    +  CDS            large T antigen (fragment): large T antigen from SV40 (simian virus 40)
   3936..4070    +  polyA_signal   SV40 poly(A) signal: SV40 polyadenylation signal
   4108..4124    -  protein_bind   lac operator: The lac repressor binds to the lac operator to inhibit transcription in E. coli. This inhibition can be relieved by adding lactose or isopropyl-β-D-thiogalactopyranoside (IPTG). lac repressor encoded by lacI
   4132..4162    -  promoter       lac promoter: promoter for the E. coli lac operon
   4177..4198    -  protein_bind   CAP binding site: CAP binding activates transcription in the presence of cAMP. E. coli catabolite activator protein
   4211..4303    -  CDS            lacI (fragment): lac repressor; lacI; The lac repressor binds to the lac operator to inhibit transcription in E. coli. This inhibition can be relieved by adding lactose or isopropyl-β-D-thiogalactopyranoside (IPTG).
   4486..5074    -  rep_origin     ori: high-copy-number ColE1/pMB1/pBR322/pUC origin of replication
   5245..6105    -  CDS            AmpR: β-lactamase; bla; confers resistance to ampicillin, carbenicillin, and related antibiotics
   6106..6210    -  promoter       AmpR promoter: bla
   6305..6340    +  CDS            rop (fragment): Rop protein, which maintains plasmids at low copy number; rop
   6442..6541    +  misc_feature   bom (fragment): basis of mobility region from pBR322
   6547..6701    -  CDS            lacZα (fragment): LacZα fragment of β-galactosidase; lacZ fragment
   8501..8776    +  promoter       chicken β-actin promoter: No description available
   8777..968     +  intron         chimeric intron (across the origin): chimera between introns from chicken β-actin and rabbit β-globin
