[The description below was written by a language model from this plasmid's Addgene catalogue record and pLannotate feature annotations shown in this document.]
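Description:
pB80-KIF1A(1-365)-VVD52C-GFP-SSPB(micro) is a mammalian expression plasmid built on a chicken β-actin promoter backbone. It is maintained in E. coli through a high-copy ColE1/pUC-type origin and selected with ampicillin via the β-lactamase gene. The annotated sequence, about 8.8 kb and labelled a partial NGS result, shows the chicken β-actin promoter followed by an intron annotated as a chicken β-actin/rabbit β-globin chimera that spans the numbering origin. This leads into the fusion open reading frame, which is terminated by an SV40 polyadenylation signal. Remnants of lac, rop, bom and lacZα elements are cloning-vector leftovers with no stated role.

The 2.8 kb insert encodes a four-part fusion. The first part is the mouse KIF1A motor domain (residues 1-365, carrying Pro202Ala). The automated annotation labels this region as a fragment of the related kinesin Kif1c, presumably by homology, whereas the catalogue identifies it as Kif1a. Next comes residues 37-184 of VVD with an Ile52Cys substitution; this segment is not picked up in the feature table but fits the unannotated gap between the motor and EGFP. EGFP lacking its initiator methionine follows, and then SSPB(micro), the Arg73Gln variant of SspB.

VVD is a light-sensing LOV domain that homodimerises under blue light, and SSPB binds the iLID module once light uncages its peptide. The fusion therefore acts as an "opto-kinesin": illumination recruits the plus-end-directed motor to iLID-tagged cargo, while GFP reports its localisation. The depositor describes this version as poorly reversible. It belongs to a toolbox for optogenetic control of intracellular transport.
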