Addgene plasmid #174630: pB80-KIF1A(1-365)-VVD52C-GFP-SSPB(micro)
Purpose: Poorly reversible opto-kinesin for optogenetic heterodimerization to iLID via SSPB(micro)
Depositing lab: Lukas Kapitein. Depositing organization: Utrecht University. Publication: An optimized toolbox for the optogenetic control of intracellular transport. Nijenhuis W, van Grinsven MMP, Kapitein LC. J Cell Biol. 2020 Apr 6;219(4). pii: 133834. doi: 10.1083/jcb.201907149. PubMed 32328628.
Backbone
  Vector backbone: B-actin
  Vector type: Mammalian Expression
Growth in bacteria
  Bacterial resistance: Ampicillin, 100 μg/mL
  Growth temperature: 37°C
  Growth strain: DH5alpha
  Copy number: High Copy
Gene/Insert
  Gene/Insert name: KIF1A(1-365)-VVD52C-GFP-SSPB(micro)
  Species: M. musculus (mouse), Synthetic
  Insert size (bp): 2774
  Mutation: mmKIF1A(aa1-365): Pro202Ala; ncVVD(aa37-184): Ile52Cys; EGFP: Met1Del; SSPB:Arg73Gln
  Entrez Gene: Kif1a (a.k.a. A, ATSV, C630002N23Rik, Gm1626, Kn, Kns1)
  Promoter: Chicken beta-actin
  Tag / fusion protein: GFP-SSPB(micro) (C terminal on insert)
  Cloning method: Restriction Enzyme; 5′ cloning site unknown (unknown if destroyed)
Terms and licenses: Academic/Nonprofit Terms; Industry Terms: Not Available to Industry
Depositor comments: Internal plasmid ID: WN235
How to cite: pB80-KIF1A(1-365)-VVD52C-GFP-SSPB(micro) was a gift from Lukas Kapitein (Addgene plasmid # 174630 ; http://n2t.net/addgene:174630 ; RRID:Addgene_174630)
